Addgene plasmid #84979: JBEI-9314
Purpose: Isopentenol production
Depositing lab: Taek Soon Lee. Depositing organization: Lawrence Berkeley National Laboratory. Publication: Isopentenyl diphosphate (IPP)-bypass mevalonate pathways for isopentenol production. Kang A, George KW, Wang G, Baidoo E, Keasling JD, Lee TS. Metab Eng. 2016 Mar;34:25-35. doi: 10.1016/j.ymben.2015.12.002. Epub 2015 Dec 17. PubMed 26708516.
Backbone
  Vector backbone: pTrc99a
  Vector type: Bacterial Expression
Growth in bacteria
  Bacterial resistance: Ampicillin, 100 μg/mL
  Growth temperature: 37°C
  Growth strain: DH5alpha
  Copy number: High Copy
Gene/Insert
  Gene/Insert name: PMD
  Species: S. cerevisiae (budding yeast)
  Promoter: trc promoter
  Cloning method: Restriction Enzyme; 5′ cloning site unknown (unknown if destroyed); 3′ cloning site unknown (unknown if destroyed)
  Sequencing primers: 5′ M13_pUC_rev; 3′ rrnB-T1-term-Rev
Terms and licenses: Academic/Nonprofit Terms; Industry Terms: Not Available to Industry
How to cite: JBEI-9314 was a gift from Taek Soon Lee (Addgene plasmid # 84979 ; http://n2t.net/addgene:84979 ; RRID:Addgene_84979)
