[The description below was written by a language model from this plasmid's Addgene catalogue record and pLannotate feature annotations shown in this document.]
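Description:
JBEI-9314 is a bacterial expression plasmid built on the pTrc99a backbone for inducible production of a yeast mevalonate-pathway enzyme in E. coli. The depositor's full sequence is 5,381 nt. It replicates from a high-copy ColE1/pMB1-type origin and is selected with ampicillin through the β-lactamase gene driven by its own promoter. Remnants typical of pBR322-derived vectors are also annotated, including the bom mobility region and a short, truncated piece of rop, along with small fragments of a tet promoter and an E. coli yciV sequence upstream of the expression cassette that appear to be backbone carry-over rather than functional parts.

The payload is listed as PMD (phosphomevalonate decarboxylase) from Saccharomyces cerevisiae. The feature table identifies this open reading frame as MVD1 (also called ERG19), the yeast diphosphomevalonate decarboxylase. It sits downstream of the trc promoter, a strong trp/lacUV5 hybrid, with an adjacent lac operator. The plasmid carries its own lacI gene under the lacIq promoter, so repressor is supplied in cis and transcription stays low until it is relieved by IPTG or lactose. A fragment of the multiple cloning site follows the coding sequence, and transcription is terminated by the rrnB region, comprising the 5S rRNA segment and the T1 and T2 terminators. No epitope or purification tags are annotated, and the restriction sites used for cloning are not recorded.

The stated purpose is isopentenol production, and the associated work concerns mevalonate pathways that bypass isopentenyl diphosphate. This plasmid supplies the decarboxylase step in such engineered E. coli strains. The other pathway enzymes are not encoded on this construct.
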