Features (pLannotate 1.2.2; 16 found; start..end, strand, type, name):
     42..59      +  promoter       tet promoter (fragment): E. coli promoter for tetracycline efflux protein gene
     55..156     -  CDS            yciV (fragment): RNAAM_ECOLI - Also known as trpH From Escherichia coli (strain K12).
    232..261     +  promoter       trc promoter: strong E. coli promoter; hybrid between the trp and lac UV5 promoters
    269..285     +  protein_bind   lac operator: The lac repressor binds to the lac operator to inhibit transcription in E. coli. This inhibition can be relieved by adding lactose or isopropyl-β-D-thiogalactopyranoside (IPTG). lac repressor encoded by lacI
    344..1531    +  CDS            MVD1: MVD1_YEAST - Also known as ERG19, MPD. Experimental evidence at protein level: Swiss-Prot protein existence level 1. From Saccharomyces cerevisiae (strain ATCC 204508 / S288c) (Baker's yeast).
   1553..1570    +  misc_feature   MCS (fragment): pUC18/19 multiple cloning site
   1654..1769    +  ncRNA          5S rRNA: Accession: RF00001 - 5S ribosomal RNA
   1773..1859    +  terminator     rrnB T1 terminator: Escherichia coli rrnB; transcription terminator T1 from the E. coli rrnB gene
   1951..1978    +  terminator     rrnB T2 terminator: transcription terminator T2 from the E. coli rrnB gene
   1998..2089    +  promoter       AmpR promoter: bla
   2090..2950    +  CDS            AmpR: β-lactamase; bla; confers resistance to ampicillin, carbenicillin, and related antibiotics
   3121..3709    +  rep_origin     ori: high-copy-number ColE1/pMB1/pBR322/pUC origin of replication
   3895..4035    -  misc_feature   bom: basis of mobility region from pBR322
   4137..4177    -  CDS            rop (fragment): Rop protein, which maintains plasmids at low copy number; rop
   4221..4298    +  promoter       lacIq promoter: lacI (mutant); In the lacIq allele, a single base change in the promoter boosts expression of the lacI gene about 10-fold.
   4299..5381    +  CDS            lacI: lac repressor; lacI; The lac repressor binds to the lac operator to inhibit transcription in E. coli. This inhibition can be relieved by adding lactose or isopropyl-β-D-thiogalactopyranoside (IPTG).
>Addgene plasmid #84979 | JBEI-9314 | depositor full sequence | sequence record 163502 | Full Sequence
GCGCAACGCAATTAATGTGAGTTAGCGCGAATTGATCTGGTTTGACAGCTTATCATCGACTGCACGGTGC
ACCAATGCTTCTGGCGTCAGGCAGCCATCGGAAGCTGTGGTATGGCTGTGCAGGTCGTAAATCACTGCAT
AATTCGTGTCGCTCAAGGCGCACTCCCGTTCTGGATAATGTTTTTTGCGCCGACATCATAACGGTTCTGG
CAAATATTCTGAAATGAGCTGTTGACAATTAATCATCCGGCTCGTATAATGTGTGGAATTGTGAGCGGAT
AACAATTTCACACAGGAAACAGACCATGGAATTCAAAAGATCTTTTAAGAAGGAGATATACATATGACCG
TTTACACAGCATCCGTTACCGCACCCGTCAACATCGCAACCCTTAAGTATTGGGGGAAAAGGGACACGAA
GTTGAATCTGCCCACCAATTCGTCCATATCAGTGACTTTATCGCAAGATGACCTCAGAACGTTGACCTCT
GCGGCTACTGCACCTGAGTTTGAACGCGACACTTTGTGGTTAAATGGAGAACCACACAGCATCGACAATG
AAAGAACTCAAAATTGTCTGCGCGACCTACGCCAATTAAGAAAGGAAATGGAATCGAAGGACGCCTCATT
GCCCACATTATCTCAATGGAAACTCCACATTGTCTCCGAAAATAACTTTCCTACAGCAGCTGGTTTAGCT
TCCTCCGCTGCTGGCTTTGCTGCATTGGTCTCTGCAATTGCTAAGTTATACCAATTACCACAGTCAACTT
CAGAAATATCTAGAATAGCAAGAAAGGGGTCTGGTTCAGCTTGTAGATCGTTGTTTGGCGGATACGTGGC
CTGGGAAATGGGAAAAGCTGAAGATGGTCATGATTCCATGGCAGTACAAATCGCAGACAGCTCTGACTGG
CCTCAGATGAAAGCTTGTGTCCTAGTTGTCAGCGATATTAAAAAGGATGTGAGTTCCACTCAGGGTATGC
AATTGACCGTGGCAACCTCCGAACTATTTAAAGAAAGAATTGAACATGTCGTACCAAAGAGATTTGAAGT
CATGCGTAAAGCCATTGTTGAAAAAGATTTCGCCACCTTTGCAAAGGAAACAATGATGGATTCCAACTCT
TTCCATGCCACATGTTTGGACTCTTTCCCTCCAATATTCTACATGAATGACACTTCCAAGCGTATCATCA
GTTGGTGCCACACCATTAATCAGTTTTACGGAGAAACAATCGTTGCATACACGTTTGATGCAGGTCCAAA
TGCTGTGTTGTACTACTTAGCTGAAAATGAGTCGAAACTCTTTGCATTTATCTATAAATTGTTTGGCTCT
GTTCCTGGATGGGACAAGAAATTTACTACTGAGCAGCTTGAGGCTTTCAACCATCAATTTGAATCATCTA
ACTTTACTGCACGTGAATTGGATCTTGAGTTGCAAAAGGATGTTGCCAGAGTGATTTTAACTCAAGTCGG
TTCAGGCCCACAAGAAACAAACGAATCTTTGATTGACGCAAAGACTGGTCTACCAAAGGAATAAGGATCC
AAACTCGAGTAACTGCAGGCATGCAAGCTTGGCTGTTTTGGCGGATGAGAGAAGATTTTCAGCCTGATAC
AGATTAAATCAGAACGCAGAAGCGGTCTGATAAAACAGAATTTGCCTGGCGGCAGTAGCGCGGTGGTCCC
ACCTGACCCCATGCCGAACTCAGAAGTGAAACGCCGTAGCGCCGATGGTAGTGTGGGGTCTCCCCATGCG
AGAGTAGGGAACTGCCAGGCATCAAATAAAACGAAAGGCTCAGTCGAAAGACTGGGCCTTTCGTTTTATC
TGTTGTTTGTCGGTGAACGCTCTCCTGAGTAGGACAAATCCGCCGGGAGCGGATTTGAACGTTGCGAAGC
AACGGCCCGGAGGGTGGCGGGCAGGACGCCCGCCATAAACTGCCAGGCATCAAATTAAGCAGAAGGCCAT
CCTGACGGATGGCCTTTTTGCGTTTCTACAAACTCTTTTTGTTTATTTTTCTAAATACATTCAAATATGT
ATCCGCTCATGAGACAATAACCCTGATAAATGCTTCAATAATATTGAAAAAGGAAGAGTATGAGTATTCA
ACATTTCCGTGTCGCCCTTATTCCCTTTTTTGCGGCATTTTGCCTTCCTGTTTTTGCTCACCCAGAAACG
CTGGTGAAAGTAAAAGATGCTGAAGATCAGTTGGGTGCACGAGTGGGTTACATCGAACTGGATCTCAACA
GCGGTAAGATCCTTGAGAGTTTTCGCCCCGAAGAACGTTTTCCAATGATGAGCACTTTTAAAGTTCTGCT
ATGTGGCGCGGTATTATCCCGTGTTGACGCCGGGCAAGAGCAACTCGGTCGCCGCATACACTATTCTCAG
AATGACTTGGTTGAGTACTCACCAGTCACAGAAAAGCATCTTACGGATGGCATGACAGTAAGAGAATTAT
GCAGTGCTGCCATAACCATGAGTGATAACACTGCGGCCAACTTACTTCTGACAACGATCGGAGGACCGAA
GGAGCTAACCGCTTTTTTGCACAACATGGGGGATCATGTAACTCGCCTTGATCGTTGGGAACCGGAGCTG
AATGAAGCCATACCAAACGACGAGCGTGACACCACGATGCCTACAGCAATGGCAACAACGTTGCGCAAAC
TATTAACTGGCGAACTACTTACTCTAGCTTCCCGGCAACAATTAATAGACTGGATGGAGGCGGATAAAGT
TGCAGGACCACTTCTGCGCTCGGCCCTTCCGGCTGGCTGGTTTATTGCTGATAAATCTGGAGCCGGTGAG
CGTGGGTCTCGCGGTATCATTGCAGCACTGGGGCCAGATGGTAAGCCCTCCCGTATCGTAGTTATCTACA
CGACGGGGAGTCAGGCAACTATGGATGAACGAAATAGACAGATCGCTGAGATAGGTGCCTCACTGATTAA
GCATTGGTAACTGTCAGACCAAGTTTACTCATATATACTTTAGATTGATTTAAAACTTCATTTTTAATTT
AAAAGGATCTAGGTGAAGATCCTTTTTGATAATCTCATGACCAAAATCCCTTAACGTGAGTTTTCGTTCC
ACTGAGCGTCAGACCCCGTAGAAAAGATCAAAGGATCTTCTTGAGATCCTTTTTTTCTGCGCGTAATCTG
CTGCTTGCAAACAAAAAAACCACCGCTACCAGCGGTGGTTTGTTTGCCGGATCAAGAGCTACCAACTCTT
TTTCCGAAGGTAACTGGCTTCAGCAGAGCGCAGATACCAAATACTGTCCTTCTAGTGTAGCCGTAGTTAG
GCCACCACTTCAAGAACTCTGTAGCACCGCCTACATACCTCGCTCTGCTAATCCTGTTACCAGTGGCTGC
TGCCAGTGGCGATAAGTCGTGTCTTACCGGGTTGGACTCAAGACGATAGTTACCGGATAAGGCGCAGCGG
TCGGGCTGAACGGGGGGTTCGTGCACACAGCCCAGCTTGGAGCGAACGACCTACACCGAACTGAGATACC
TACAGCGTGAGCTATGAGAAAGCGCCACGCTTCCCGAAGGGAGAAAGGCGGACAGGTATCCGGTAAGCGG
CAGGGTCGGAACAGGAGAGCGCACGAGGGAGCTTCCAGGGGGAAACGCCTGGTATCTTTATAGTCCTGTC
GGGTTTCGCCACCTCTGACTTGAGCGTCGATTTTTGTGATGCTCGTCAGGGGGGCGGAGCCTATGGAAAA
ACGCCAGCAACGCGGCCTTTTTACGGTTCCTGGCCTTTTGCTGGCCTTTTGCTCACATGTTCTTTCCTGC
GTTATCCCCTGATTCTGTGGATAACCGTATTACCGCCTTTGAGTGAGCTGATACCGCTCGCCGCAGCCGA
ACGACCGAGCGCAGCGAGTCAGTGAGCGAGGAAGCGGAAGAGCGCCTGATGCGGTATTTTCTCCTTACGC
ATCTGTGCGGTATTTCACACCGCATATGGTGCACTCTCAGTACAATCTGCTCTGATGCCGCATAGTTAAG
CCAGTATACACTCCGCTATCGCTACGTGACTGGGTCATGGCTGCGCCCCGACACCCGCCAACACCCGCTG
ACGCGCCCTGACGGGCTTGTCTGCTCCCGGCATCCGCTTACAGACAAGCTGTGACCGTCTCCGGGAGCTG
CATGTGTCAGAGGTTTTCACCGTCATCACCGAAACGCGCGAGGCAGCAGATCAATTCGCGCGCGAAGGCG
AAGCGGCATGCATTTACGTTGACACCATCGAATGGTGCAAAACCTTTCGCGGTATGGCATGATAGCGCCC
GGAAGAGAGTCAATTCAGGGTGGTGAATGTGAAACCAGTAACGTTATACGATGTCGCAGAGTATGCCGGT
GTCTCTTATCAGACCGTTTCCCGCGTGGTGAACCAGGCCAGCCACGTTTCTGCGAAAACGCGGGAAAAAG
TGGAAGCGGCGATGGCGGAGCTGAATTACATTCCCAACCGCGTGGCACAACAACTGGCGGGCAAACAGTC
GTTGCTGATTGGCGTTGCCACCTCCAGTCTGGCCCTGCACGCGCCGTCGCAAATTGTCGCGGCGATTAAA
TCTCGCGCCGATCAACTGGGTGCCAGCGTGGTGGTGTCGATGGTAGAACGAAGCGGCGTCGAAGCCTGTA
AAGCGGCGGTGCACAATCTTCTCGCGCAACGCGTCAGTGGGCTGATCATTAACTATCCGCTGGATGACCA
GGATGCCATTGCTGTGGAAGCTGCCTGCACTAATGTTCCGGCGTTATTTCTTGATGTCTCTGACCAGACA
CCCATCAACAGTATTATTTTCTCCCATGAAGACGGTACGCGACTGGGCGTGGAGCATCTGGTCGCATTGG
GTCACCAGCAAATCGCGCTGTTAGCGGGCCCATTAAGTTCTGTCTCGGCGCGTCTGCGTCTGGCTGGCTG
GCATAAATATCTCACTCGCAATCAAATTCAGCCGATAGCGGAACGGGAAGGCGACTGGAGTGCCATGTCC
GGTTTTCAACAAACCATGCAAATGCTGAATGAGGGCATCGTTCCCACTGCGATGCTGGTTGCCAACGATC
AGATGGCGCTGGGCGCAATGCGCGCCATTACCGAGTCCGGGCTGCGCGTTGGTGCGGATATCTCGGTAGT
GGGATACGACGATACCGAAGACAGCTCATGTTATATCCCGCCGTCAACCACCATCAAACAGGATTTTCGC
CTGCTGGGGCAAACCAGCGTGGACCGCTTGCTGCAACTCTCTCAGGGCCAGGCGGTGAAGGGCAATCAGC
TGTTGCCCGTCTCACTGGTGAAAAGAAAAACCACCCTGGCGCCCAATACGCAAACCGCCTCTCCCCGCGC
GTTGGCCGATTCATTAATGCAGCTGGCACGACAGGTTTCCCGACTGGAAAGCGGGCAGTGA
