>Addgene plasmid #84979 | JBEI-9314 | addgene partial sequence | sequence record 167703 | M13pUC-Rev 5'-AGCGGATAACAATTTCACACAGG-3'
CTTTTAAGAAGGAGATATACATATGACCGTTTACACAGCATCCGTTACCGCACCCGTCAACATCGCAACC
CTTAAGTATTGGGGGAAAAGGGACACGAAGTTGAATCTGCCCACCAATTCGTCCATATCAGTGACTTTAT
CGCAAGATGACCTCAGAACGTTGACCTCTGCGGCTACTGCACCTGAGTTTGAACGCGACACTTTGTGGTT
AAATGGAGAACCACACAGCATCGACAATGAAAGAACTCAAAATTGTCTGCGCGACCTACGCCAATTAAGA
AAGGAAATGGAATCGAAGGACGCCTCATTGCCCACATTATCTCAATGGAAACTCCACATTGTCTCCGAAA
ATAACTTTCCTACAGCAGCTGGTTTAGCTTCCTCCGCTGCTGGCTTTGCTGCATTGGTCTCTGCAATTGC
TAAGTTATACCAATTACCACAGTCAACTTCAGAAATATCTAGAATAGCAAGAAAGGGGTCTGGTTCAGCT
TGTAGATCGTTGTTTGGCGGATACGTGGCCTGGGAAATGGGAAAAGCTGAAGATGGTCATGATTCCATGG
CAGTACAAATCGCAGACAGCTCTGACTGGCCTCAGATGAAAGCTTGTGTCCTAGTTGTCAGCGATATTAA
AAAGGATGTGAGTTCCACTCAGGGTATGCAATTGACCGTGGCAACCTCCGAACTATTTAAAGAAAGAATT
GAACATGTCGTACCAAAGAGATTTGAAGTCATGCGTAAAGCCATTGTTGAAAAAGATTTCGCCACCTTTG
CAAAGGAAACAATGATGGATTCCAACTCTTTCCATGCCACATGTTTGGACTCTTTCCCTCCAATATTCTA
CATGAATGACACTTCCAAGCGTATCATCAGTTGGTGCCACACCATTAATCAGTTTTACGGAGAAACAATC
GTTGCATACACGTTTGATGCAGGTCCAAATGCTGTGTTGTACTACTTAGCTGAAAATGAGTCGAAACTCT
TTGCATTTATCTATAAATTGTTTGGCTCTGTTCCTGGATGGGA
