>Addgene plasmid #84979 | JBEI-9314 | addgene partial sequence | sequence record 167706 | pBAD-R 5'-GATTTAATCTGTATCAGG-3'
GCCAAGCTTGCATGCCTGCAGTTACTCGAGTTTGGATCCTTATTCCTTTGGTAGACCAGTCTTTGCGTCA
ATCAAAGATTCGTTTGTTTCTTGTGGGCCTGAACCGACTTGAGTTAAAATCACTCTGGCAACATCCTTTT
GCAACTCAAGATCCAATTCACGTGCAGTAAAGTTAGATGATTCAAATTGATGGTTGAAAGCCTCAAGCTG
CTCAGTAGTAAATTTCTTGTCCCATCCAGGAACAGAGCCAAACAATTTATAGATAAATGCAAAGAGTTTC
GACTCATTTTCAGCTAAGTAGTACAACACAGCATTTGGACCTGCATCAAACGTGTATGCAACGATTGTTT
CTCCGTAAAACTGATTAATGGTGTGGCACCAACTGATGATACGCTTGGAAGTGTCATTCATGTAGAATAT
TGGAGGGAAAGAGTCCAAACATGTGGCATGGAAAGAGTTGGAATCCATCATTGTTTCCTTTGCAAAGGTG
GCGAAATCTTTTTCAACAATGGCTTTACGCATGACTTCAAATCTCTTTGGTACGACATGTTCAATTCTTT
CTTTAAATAGTTCGGAGGTTGCCACGGTCAATTGCATACCCTGAGTGGAACTCACATCCTTTTTAATATC
GCTGACAACTAGGACACAAGCTTTCATCTGAGGCCAGTCAGAGCTGTCTGCGATTTGTACTGCCATGGAA
TCATGACCATCTTCAGCTTTTCCCATTTCCCAGGCCACGTATCCGCCAAACAACGATCTACAAGCTGAAC
CAGACCCCTTTCTTGCTATTCTAGATATTTCTGAAGTTGACTGTGGTAATTGGTATAACTTAGCAATTGC
AGAGACCAATGCAGCAAAGCCAGCAGCGGAGGAAGCTAAACCAGCTGCTGTAGGAAAGTTATTTTCGGAG
ACAATGTGGAGTTTCCATTGAGATAATGTGGGCAATGAGGCGTCCTTCGATTCCATTTCCTTTC
